>Addgene plasmid #214797 | pcDNA3.1/CALR wt | addgene full sequence | sequence record 429135 | Addgene NGS Result
AAAGAACCAGCTGGGGCTCTAGGGGGTATCCCC
[124 nt withheld, positions 34-157]
C
[91 nt withheld, positions 159-249]
A
[49 nt withheld, positions 251-299]
CCTTTGACGTTGGAGTCCACGTTCTTT
[37 nt withheld, positions 327-363]
ACCCTATCTCGGTCTATTCTTTTGATTTATAAGGGATTTTGCCGATTTCGGCCTATTGGTTAAAAAATGA
GCTGATTTAACAAAAATTTAACGCGAATTAATTCTGTGGAATGTGTGTCAGTTAGGGTGTGGAAAGTCCC
CAGGCTCCCCAGCAGGCAGAAGTATGCAAAGCATGCATCTCAATTAGTCAGCAACCAGGTGTGGAAAGTC
CCCAGGCTCCCCAGCAGGCAGAAGTATGCAAAGCATGCATCTCAATTAGTCAGCAACCATAGTCCCGCCC
CTAACTCCGCCCATCCCGCCCCTAACTCCGCCCAGTTCCGCCCATTCTCCGCCCCATGGCTGACTAATTT
TTTTTATTTATGCAGAGGCCGAGGCCGCCTCTGCCTCTGAGCTATTCCAGAAGTAGTGAGGAGGCTTTTT
TGGAGGCCTAGGCTTTTGCAAAAAGCTCCCGGGAGCTTGTATATCCATTTTCGGATCTGATCAAGAGACA
GGATGAGGATCGTTTCGCATGATTGAACAAGATGGATTGCACGCAGGTTCTCCGGCCGCTTGGGTGGAGA
GGCTATTCGGCTATGACTGGGCACAACAGACAATCGGCTGCTCTGATGCCGCCGTGTTCCGGCTGTCAGC
GCAGGGGCGCCCGGTTCTTTTTGTCAAGACCGACCTGTCCGGTGCCCTGAATGAACTGCAGGACGAGGCA
GCGCGGCTATCGTGGCTGGCCACGACGGGCGTTCCTTGCGCAGCTGTGCTCGACGTTGTCACTGAAGCGG
GAAGGGACTGGCTGCTATTGGGCGAAGTGCCGGGGCAGGATCTCCTGTCATCTCACCTTGCTCCTGCCGA
GAAAGTATCCATCATGGCTGATGCAATGCGGCGGCTGCATACGCTTGATCCGGCTACCTGCCCATTCGAC
CACCAAGCGAAACATCGCATCGAGCGAGCACGTACTCGGATGGAAGCCGGTCTTGTCGATCAGGATGATC
TGGACGAAGAGCATCAGGGGCTCGCGCCAGCCGAACTGTTCGCCAGGCTCAAGGCGCGCATGCCCGACGG
CGAGGATCTCGTCGTGACCCATGGCGATGCCTGCTTGCCGAATATCATGGTGGAAAATGGCCGCTTTTCT
GGATTCATCGACTGTGGCCGGCTGGGTGTGGCGGACCGCTATCAGGACATAGCGTTGGCTACCCGTGATA
TTGCTGAAGAGCTTGGCGGCGAATGGGCTGACCGCTTCCTCGTGCTTTACGGTATCGCCGCTCCCGATTC
GCAGCGCATCGCCTTCTATCGCCTTCTTGACGAGTTCTTCTGAGCGGGACTCTGGGGTTCGAAATGACCG
ACCAAGCGACGCCCAACCTGCCATCACGAGATTTCGATTCCACCGCCGCCTTCTATGAAAGGTTGGGCTT
CGGAATCGTTTTCCGGGACGCCGGCTGGATGATCCTCCAGCGCGGGGATCTCATGCTGGAGTTCTTCGCC
CACCCCAACTTGTTTATTGCAGCTTATAATGGTTACAAATAAAGCAATAGCATCACAAATTTCACAAATA
AAGCATTTTTTTCACTGCATTCTAGTTGTGGTTTGTCCAAACTCATCAATGTATCTTATCATGTCTGTAT
ACCGTCGACCTCTAGCTAGAGCTTGGCGTAATCATGGTCATAGCTGTTTCCTGTGTGAAATTGTTATCCG
CTCACAATTCCACACAACATACGAGCCGGAAGCATAAAGTGTAAAGCCTGGGGTGCCTAATGAGTGAGCT
AACTCACATTAATTGCGTTGCGCTCACTGCCCGCTTTCCAGTCGGGAAACCTGTCGTGCCAGCTGCATTA
ATGAATCGGCCAACGCGCGGGGAGAGGCGGTTTGCGTATTGGGCGCTCTTCCGCTTCCTCGCTCACTGAC
TCGCTGCGCTCGGTCGTTCGGCTGCGGCGAGCGGTATCAGCTCACTCAAAGGCGGTAATACGGTTATCCA
CAGAATCAGGGGATAACGCAGGAAAGAACATGTGAGCAAAAGGCCAGCAAAAGGCCAGGAACCGTAAAAA
GGCCGCGTTGCTGGCGTTTTTCCATAGGCTCCGCCCCCCTGACGAGCATCACAAAAATCGACGCTCAAGT
CAGAGGTGGCGAAACCCGACAGGACTATAAAGATACCAGGCGTTTCCCCCTGGAAGCTCCCTCGTGCGCT
CTCCTGTTCCGACCCTGCCGCTTACCGGATACCTGTCCGCCTTTCTCCCTTCGGGAAGCGTGGCGCTTTC
TCATAGCTCACGCTGTAGGTATCTCAGTTCGGTGTAGGTCGTTCGCTCCAAGCTGGGCTGTGTGCACGAA
CCCCCCGTTCAGCCCGACCGCTGCGCCTTATCCGGTAACTATCGTCTTGAGTCCAACCCGGTAAGACACG
ACTTATCGCCACTGGCAGCAGCCACTGGTAACAGGATTAGCAGAGCGAGGTATGTAGGCGGTGCTACAGA
GTTCTTGAAGTGGTGGCCTAACTACGGCTACACTAGAAGAACAGTATTTGGTATCTGCGCTCTGCTGAAG
CCAGTTACCTTCGGAAAAAGAGTTGGTAGCTCTTGATCCGGCAAACAAACCACCGCTGGTAGCGGTGGTT
TTTTTGTTTGCAAGCAGCAGATTACGCGCAGAAAAAAAGGATCTCAAGAAGATCCTTTGATCTTTTCTAC
GGGGTCTGACGCTCAGTGGAACGAAAACTCACGTTAAGGGATTTTGGTCATGAGATTATCAAAAAGGATC
TTCACCTAGATCCTTTTAAATTAAAAATGAAGTTTTAAATCAATCTAAAGTATATATGAGTAAACTTGGT
CTGACAGTTACCAATGCTTAATCAGTGAGGCACCTATCTCAGCGATCTGTCTATTTCGTTCATCCATAGT
TGCCTGACTCCCCGTCGTGTAGATAACTACGATACGGGAGGGCTTACCATCTGGCCCCAGTGCTGCAATG
ATACCGCGAGACCCACGCTCACCGGCTCCAGATTTATCAGCAATAAACCAGCCAGCCGGAAGGGCCGAGC
GCAGAAGTGGTCCTGCAACTTTATCCGCCTCCATCCAGTCTATTAATTGTTGCCGGGAAGCTAGAGTAAG
TAGTTCGCCAGTTAATAGTTTGCGCAACGTTGTTGCCATTGCTACAGGCATCGTGGTGTCACGCTCGTCG
TTTGGTATGGCTTCATTCAGCTCCGGTTCCCAACGATCAAGGCGAGTTACATGATCCCCCATGTTGTGCA
AAAAAGCGGTTAGCTCCTTCGGTCCTCCGATCGTTGTCAGAAGTAAGTTGGCCGCAGTGTTATCACTCAT
GGTTATGGCAGCACTGCATAATTCTCTTACTGTCATGCCATCCGTAAGATGCTTTTCTGTGACTGGTGAG
TACTCAACCAAGTCATTCTGAGAATAGTGTATGCGGCGACCGAGTTGCTCTTGCCCGGCGTCAATACGGG
ATAATACCGCGCCACATAGCAGAACTTTAAAAGTGCTCATCATTGGAAAACGTTCTTCGGGGCGAAAACT
CTCAAGGATCTTACCGCTGTTGAGATCCAGTTCGATGTAACCCACTCGTGCACCCAACTGATCTTCAGCA
TCTTTTACTTTCACCAGCGTTTCTGGGTGAGCAAAAACAGGAAGGCAAAATGCCGCAAAAAAGGGAATAA
GGGCGACACGGAAATGTTGAATACTCATACTCTTCCTTTTTCAATATTATTGAAGCATTTATCAGGGTTA
TTGTCTCATGAGCGGATACATATTTGAATGTATTTAGAAAAATAAACAAATAGGGGTTCCGCGCACATTT
CCCCGAAAAGTGCCACCTGACGTCGACGGATCGGGAGATCTCCCGATCCCCTATGGTGCACTCTCAGTAC
AATCTGCTCTGATGCCGCATAGTTAAGCCAGTATCTGCTCCCTGCTTGTGTGTTGGAGGTCGCTGAGTAG
TGCGCGAGCAAAATTTAAGCTACAACAAGGCAAGGCTTGACCGACAATTGCATGAAGAATCTGCTTAGGG
TTAGGCGTTTTGCGCTGCTTCGCGATGTACGGGCCAGATATACGCGTTGACATTGATTATTGACTAGTTA
TTAATAGTAATCAATTACGGGGTCATTAGTTCATAGCCCATATATGGAGTTCCGCGTTACATAACTTACG
GTAAATGGCCCGCCTGGCTGACCGCCCAACGACCCCCGCCCATTGACGTCAATAATGACGTATGTTCCCA
TAGTAACGCCAATAGGGACTTTCCATTGACGTCAATGGGTGGAGTATTTACGGTAAACTGCCCACTTGGC
AGTACATCAAGTGTATCATATGCCAAGTACGCCCCCTATTGACGTCAATGACGGTAAATGGCCCGCCTGG
CATTATGCCCAGTACATGACCTTATGGGACTTTCCTACTTGGCAGTACATCTACGTATTAGTCATCGCTA
TTACCATGGTGATGCGGTTTTGGCAGTACATCAATGGGCGTGGATAGCGGTTTGACTCACGGGGATTTCC
AAGTCTCCACCCCATTGACGTCAATGGGAGTTTGTTTTGGCACCAAAATCAACGGGACTTTCCAAAATGT
CGTAACAACTCCGCCCCATTGACGCAAATGGGCGGTAGGCGTGTACGGTGGGAGGTCTATATAAGCAGAG
CTCTCTGGCTAACTAGAGAACCCACTGCTTACTGGCTTATCGAAATTAATACGACTCACTATAGGGAGAC
CCAAGCTGGCTAGCGTTTAAACTTAAGCTTGGTACCGAGCTCGGATCCACTAGTCCAGTGTGGTGGAATT
CGCCACCATGCTGCTATCCGTGCCGCTGCTGCTCGGCCTCCTCGGCCTGGCCGTCGCCGAGCCTGCCGTC
TACTTCAAGGAGCAGTTTCTGGACGGAGACGGGTGGACTTCCCGCTGGATCGAATCCAAACACAAGTCAG
ATTTTGGCAAATTCGTTCTCAGTTCCGGCAAGTTCTACGGTGACGAGGAGAAAGATAAAGGTTTGCAGAC
AAGCCAGGATGCACGCTTTTATGCTCTGTCGGCCAGTTTCGAGCCTTTCAGCAACAAAGGCCAGACGCTG
GTGGTGCAGTTCACGGTGAAACATGAGCAGAACATCGACTGTGGGGGCGGCTATGTGAAGCTGTTTCCTA
ATAGTTTGGACCAGACAGACATGCACGGAGACTCAGAATACAACATCATGTTTGGTCCCGACATCTGTGG
CCCTGGCACCAAGAAGGTTCATGTCATCTTCAACTACAAGGGCAAGAACGTGCTGATCAACAAGGACATC
CGTTGCAAGGATGATGAGTTTACACACCTGTACACACTGATTGTGCGGCCAGACAACACCTATGAGGTGA
AGATTGACAACAGCCAGGTGGAGTCCGGCTCCTTGGAAGACGATTGGGACTTCCTGCCACCCAAGAAGAT
AAAGGATCCTGATGCTTCAAAACCGGAAGACTGGGATGAGCGGGCCAAGATCGATGATCCCACAGACTCC
AAGCCTGAGGACTGGGACAAGCCCGAGCATATCCCTGACCCTGATGCTAAGAAGCCCGAGGACTGGGATG
AAGAGATGGACGGAGAGTGGGAACCCCCAGTGATTCAGAACCCTGAGTACAAGGGTGAGTGGAAGCCCCG
GCAGATCGACAACCCAGATTACAAGGGCACTTGGATCCACCCAGAAATTGACAACCCCGAGTATTCTCCC
GATCCCAGTATCTATGCCTATGATAACTTTGGCGTGCTGGGCCTGGACCTCTGGCAGGTCAAGTCTGGCA
CCATCTTTGACAACTTCCTCATCACCAACGATGAGGCATACGCTGAGGAGTTTGGCAACGAGACGTGGGG
CGTAACAAAGGCAGCAGAGAAACAAATGAAGGACAAACAGGACGAGGAGCAGAGGCTTAAGGAGGAGGAA
GAAGACAAGAAACGCAAAGAGGAGGAGGAGGCAGAGGACAAGGAGGATGATGAGGACAAAGATGAGGATG
AGGAGGATGAGGAGGACAAGGAGGAAGATGAGGAGGAAGATGTCCCGGGCCAGGCCAAGGACGAGCTGTA
GGAATTCTGCAGATATCCAGCACAGTGGCGGCCGCTCGAGTCTAGAGGGCCCGTTTAAACCCGCTGATCA
GCCTCGACTGTGCCTTCTAGTTGCCAGCCATCTGTTGTTTGCCCCTCCCCCGTGCCTTCCTTGACCCTGG
AAGGTGCCACTCCCACTGTCCTTTCCTAATAAAATGAGGAAATTGCATCGCATTGTCTGAGTAGGTGTCA
TTCTATTCTGGGGGGTGGGGTGGGGCAGGACAGCAAGGGGGAGGATTGGGAAGACAATAGCAGGCATGCT
GGGGATGCGGTGGGCTCTATGGCTTCTGAGGCGG
Features (pLannotate 1.2.2; 20 found; start..end, strand, type, name):
     34..462     +  rep_origin     f1 ori (sequence partly withheld): f1 bacteriophage origin of replication; arrow indicates direction of (+) strand synthesis
    476..805     +  promoter       SV40 promoter: SV40 enhancer and early promoter
    872..1663    +  CDS            neo: KKA2_KLEPN - Also known as kan, nptII. Experimental evidence at protein level: Swiss-Prot protein existence level 1. Resistance to kanamycin, neomycin, paromomycin, ribostamycin, butirosin and gentamicin B. From Klebsiella pneumoniae.
   1687..1845    +  CDS            ble (fragment): BLE_KLEPN - Experimental evidence at protein level: Swiss-Prot protein existence level 1. Binding protein with a strong affinity to the bleomycin family of antibiotics. Binds to CL990; an antimitotic-antibiotic compound. From Klebsiella pneumoniae.
   1840..1961    +  polyA_signal   SV40 poly(A) signal: SV40 polyadenylation signal
   2034..2050    -  protein_bind   lac operator: The lac repressor binds to the lac operator to inhibit transcription in E. coli. This inhibition can be relieved by adding lactose or isopropyl-β-D-thiogalactopyranoside (IPTG). lac repressor encoded by lacI
   2058..2088    -  promoter       lac promoter: promoter for the E. coli lac operon
   2103..2124    -  protein_bind   CAP binding site: CAP binding activates transcription in the presence of cAMP. E. coli catabolite activator protein
   2137..2229    -  CDS            lacI (fragment): lac repressor; lacI; The lac repressor binds to the lac operator to inhibit transcription in E. coli. This inhibition can be relieved by adding lactose or isopropyl-β-D-thiogalactopyranoside (IPTG).
   2412..3000    -  rep_origin     ori: high-copy-number ColE1/pMB1/pBR322/pUC origin of replication
   3171..4031    -  CDS            AmpR: β-lactamase; bla; confers resistance to ampicillin, carbenicillin, and related antibiotics
   4032..4136    -  promoter       AmpR promoter: bla
   4195..4247    -  misc_feature   bom (fragment): basis of mobility region from pBR322
   4402..4781    +  enhancer       CMV enhancer: human cytomegalovirus immediate early enhancer
   4782..4985    +  promoter       CMV promoter: human cytomegalovirus (CMV) immediate early promoter
   4981..5014    +  LTR            5' LTR (truncated) (fragment): truncated 5' long terminal repeat (LTR) from HIV-1
   5030..5048    +  promoter       T7 promoter: promoter for bacteriophage T7 RNA polymerase
   5131..6381    +  CDS            CALR: CALR_HUMAN - Also known as CRTC. Experimental evidence at protein level: Swiss-Prot protein existence level 1. Calcium-binding chaperone that promotes folding, oligomeric assembly and quality control in the endoplasmic reticulum (ER) via the calreticulin/calnexin cycle. This lectin interacts transiently with almost all of the monoglucosylated glycoproteins that are synthesized in the ER (PubMed:7876246). Interacts with the DNA-binding domain of NR3C1 and mediates its nuclear export (PubMed:11149926). Involved in maternal gene expression regulation. May participate in oocyte maturation via the
   6461..6685    +  polyA_signal   bGH poly(A) signal: bovine growth hormone polyadenylation signal
   6689..13      +  promoter       SV40 promoter (fragment) (across the origin): SV40 enhancer and early promoter
