[The description below was written by a language model from this plasmid's Addgene catalogue record and pLannotate feature annotations shown in this document.]
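Description:
pcDNA3.1/CALR wt is a mammalian expression plasmid built on the pcDNA3.1 backbone that carries wild-type human calreticulin (CALR), the calcium-binding endoplasmic reticulum chaperone of the calreticulin/calnexin glycoprotein folding cycle. It is propagated in E. coli through a high-copy ColE1/pUC-type origin and selected with ampicillin via the β-lactamase gene. An f1 origin is also present. For selection in mammalian cells, the backbone has an SV40 enhancer/early promoter driving the neomycin phosphotransferase gene (G418 resistance), terminated by an SV40 polyadenylation signal. The short ble, lacI, lac promoter/operator, bom and HIV-1 LTR hits in the annotation are small fragments, most likely backbone remnants or sequence-similarity matches rather than functional units.

The payload is a single expression cassette. The CMV immediate-early enhancer and promoter lie upstream of the CALR open reading frame, which is followed by the bovine growth hormone polyadenylation signal. A T7 promoter sits between the CMV promoter and the insert, where it serves as a sequencing primer site and could support in vitro transcription. The insert was cloned into an EcoRI site at both ends, and no epitope tag or reporter is annotated. The catalogue sizes do not agree with the sequence. The record lists a 5,496 bp insert and a 6,217 bp backbone, whereas the sequenced plasmid totals about 6.7 kb and the annotated CALR coding sequence is about 1.25 kb.

The stated purpose is expression of wild-type human CALR in mammalian cells. The associated publication studies a calreticulin frameshift mutation, loss of KDEL function and the thrombopoietin receptor MPL, so this plasmid plausibly serves as the wild-type comparator for mutant forms.
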