Addgene plasmid #214797: pcDNA3.1/CALR wt
Purpose: Mammalian expression of human CALR wt
Depositing lab: Norio Komatsu. Depositing organization: Juntendo University. Publication: Loss of KDEL function from a calreticulin frameshift mutation drives expression of an immature, mutant calreticulin-dependent form of the thrombopoietin receptor MPL. Masubuchi N, Yang Y, Imai M, Kihara Y, Morishita S, Edahiro Y, Komatsu N. Haematologica. 2025 Nov 6. doi: 10.3324/haematol.2025.287585. PubMed 41195513.
Backbone
  Vector backbone: pcDNA3.1
  Backbone size w/o insert (bp): 6217
  Vector type: Mammalian Expression
Growth in bacteria
  Bacterial resistance: Ampicillin, 100 μg/mL
  Growth temperature: 37°C
  Growth strain: DH5alpha
  Copy number: Unknown
Gene/Insert
  Gene/Insert name: human CALR wt
  Species: H. sapiens (human)
  Insert size (bp): 5496
  Entrez Gene: CALR (a.k.a. CALR1, CRT, HEL-S-99n, RO, SSA, cC1qR)
  Promoter: CMV
  Cloning method: Restriction Enzyme; 5′ cloning site EcoRI (unknown if destroyed); 3′ cloning site EcoRI (unknown if destroyed)
  Sequencing primers: 5′ T7
Terms and licenses: Academic/Nonprofit Terms; Industry Terms: Not Available to Industry
How to cite: pcDNA3.1/CALR wt was a gift from Norio Komatsu (Addgene plasmid # 214797 ; http://n2t.net/addgene:214797 ; RRID:Addgene_214797)
